Addgene plasmid #128267: pMito-mCherry-FRB_IRES_FKBP(I)-GBPen
Purpose: Bicistronic vector to express mitochondrial targeted mCherry-FRB (MitoTrap) as well as 1x FKBP-GBPenhancer (GFP Nanobody with 1 FKBP domain).
Depositing lab: Stephen Royle. Depositing organization: University of Warwick. Publication: Unintended perturbation of protein function using GFP nanobodies in human cells. Kuey C, Larocque G, Clarke NI, Royle SJ. J Cell Sci. 2019 Nov 6;132(21). pii: jcs.234955. doi: 10.1242/jcs.234955. PubMed 31601614.
Backbone
  Vector backbone: pmCherry-C1
  Vector type: Mammalian Expression
  Selectable markers: Neomycin (select with G418)
Growth in bacteria
  Bacterial resistance: Kanamycin, 50 μg/mL
  Growth temperature: 37°C
  Growth strain: DH5alpha
  Copy number: High Copy
Gene/Insert 1
  Gene/Insert name: MitoTrap (alt name: Mito-mCherry-FRB)
  Species: Synthetic
  Insert size (bp): 1107
  Promoter: CMV
  Cloning method: Restriction Enzyme; 5′ cloning site AgeI (not destroyed); 3′ cloning site HindIII (not destroyed)
  Sequencing primers: 5′ TTTAGTGAACCGTCAGATC
Gene/Insert 2
  Gene/Insert name: FKBP(I)-GBPen (alt names: FKBP-GBPen; 1XFKBP Dongle)
  Species: Synthetic
  Insert size (bp): 705
  Promoter: IRES
  Cloning method: Restriction Enzyme; 5′ cloning site Hind III (not destroyed); 3′ cloning site Bgl II (not destroyed)
  Sequencing primers: 5′ -; 3′ TTTAAAGCAAGTAAAACCTC
Resource information
  A portion of this plasmid was derived from a plasmid made by: Gene synthesis
Terms and licenses: Academic/Nonprofit Terms; Industry Terms: Not Available to Industry
How to cite: pMito-mCherry-FRB_IRES_FKBP(I)-GBPen was a gift from Stephen Royle (Addgene plasmid # 128267 ; http://n2t.net/addgene:128267 ; RRID:Addgene_128267)
