[The description below was written by a language model from this plasmid's Addgene catalogue record and the feature table of its GenBank file.]
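Description:
pMito-mCherry-FRB_IRES_FKBP(I)-GBPen is a 6.4 kb bicistronic mammalian expression plasmid built on the pmCherry-C1 backbone. It replicates at high copy in E. coli from a ColE1 origin and also carries an f1 origin. A single Kan/neoR gene sits behind both a bacterial promoter and the SV40 early promoter (which contains the SV40 origin). This gene gives kanamycin resistance in bacteria and G418 selection in mammalian cells.

The CMV promoter drives one transcript that encodes two synthetic proteins. The first is MitoTrap: a Tom70-derived mitochondrial targeting segment fused to mCherry and then to the FRB domain, which gives a red-fluorescent FRB anchor on mitochondria. An IRES follows and allows cap-independent translation of the second protein, FKBP(I)-GBPen. This protein is a single FKBP domain joined to the GFP-binding "enhancer" nanobody, and the annotation shows a C-terminal His tag on it. The record's alternative name for it is the 1xFKBP "dongle". The file comments indicate that the plasmid was made from a sibling construct carrying three FKBP domains, by replacing a HindIII–BglII fragment with a PCR product containing only one. The feature table does not annotate the CMV promoter itself, and it carries several tentative marks for the MitoTrap start codon.

FRB and FKBP are the standard rapamycin-inducible heterodimerisation pair. The design should therefore let the nanobody attach FKBP to a GFP-tagged protein, so that adding the dimeriser pulls that protein onto mitochondria, with no need to fuse FKBP to the target directly. The associated publication concerns unintended perturbation of protein function by GFP nanobodies in human cells.
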