LOCUS       pMito-mCherry-FRB_IRES_FKBP(I)-GBPen.xdna 6432 bp DNA circular 31/05/2019
DEFINITION
ACCESSION
VERSION
SOURCE
  ORGANISM
COMMENT     Serial Cloner Genbank Format
COMMENT     SerialCloner_Type=DNA
COMMENT     SerialCloner_Comments=Ligation of :
            pMito-mCherry-FRB_IRES_FKBP(III)-GBPen.xdna [5 741 nt] :
            (BglII[3316] / HindIII[1969]) to PCR(pMito-mCherr
            y-FRB_IRES_FKBP(III)-GBPen.xdna) [683 nt] : (HindIII[11] /
            BglII[698])
COMMENT     SerialCloner_Ends=0,0,,0,
FEATURES             Location/Qualifiers
     rep_origin      5708..6336
                     /label=ColE1 origin
                     /SerialCloner_Color=&hFFFE0A
                     /SerialCloner_Show=True
                     /SerialCloner_Protect=True
                     /SerialCloner_Arrow=True
     rep_origin      3358..3798
                     /label=F1 ori
                     /SerialCloner_Color=&h4682B4
                     /SerialCloner_Show=True
                     /SerialCloner_Protect=False
                     /SerialCloner_Arrow=True
     CDS             4331..5122
                     /label=Kan/neoR
                     /SerialCloner_Color=&h8FBC8F
                     /SerialCloner_Show=True
                     /SerialCloner_Protect=False
                     /SerialCloner_Arrow=True
     promoter        4097..4293
                     /label=SV40 early promoter
                     /SerialCloner_Color=&h6495ED
                     /SerialCloner_Show=True
                     /SerialCloner_Protect=False
                     /SerialCloner_Arrow=True
     Promoter        3865..3893
                     /label=Amp prom
                     /SerialCloner_Color=&h4682B4
                     /SerialCloner_Show=True
                     /SerialCloner_Protect=False
                     /SerialCloner_Arrow=True
     misc_feature    4144..4221
                     /label=SV40 ORI
                     /SerialCloner_Color=&h4682B4
                     /SerialCloner_Show=True
                     /SerialCloner_Protect=False
                     /SerialCloner_Arrow=True
     misc_feature    616..714
                     /label=Tom70
                     /SerialCloner_Color=&h2529C0
                     /SerialCloner_Show=True
                     /SerialCloner_Protect=True
                     /SerialCloner_Arrow=True
     misc_feature    2668..3033
                     /label=GBPen
                     /SerialCloner_Color=&h0CC00E
                     /SerialCloner_Show=True
                     /SerialCloner_Protect=True
                     /SerialCloner_Arrow=True
                     /SerialCloner_Desc=note="direct strand
                     translation"translation="AQVQLVESGGALVQPGGSLRLSCAASGFPVNRYSMRWYRQAPGKEREWVAGMSSAGDRSSYEDSVKGRFTISRDDARNTVYLQMNSLKPEDTAVYYCNVNVGFEYWGQGTQVTVSSHHHHHH"
                     \
     Misc            1742..2325
                     /label=IRES
                     /SerialCloner_Color=&h4682B4
                     /SerialCloner_Show=True
                     /SerialCloner_Protect=False
                     /SerialCloner_Arrow=True
     misc_feature    1438..1716
                     /label=FRB
                     /SerialCloner_Color=&hC01BA3
                     /SerialCloner_Show=True
                     /SerialCloner_Protect=False
                     /SerialCloner_Arrow=True
     misc_feature    727..1428
                     /label=mCherry
                     /SerialCloner_Color=&hC00C12
                     /SerialCloner_Show=True
                     /SerialCloner_Protect=True
                     /SerialCloner_Arrow=True
     misc_feature    1969..1974
                     /label=HindIII
                     /SerialCloner_Color=&hD00000
                     /SerialCloner_Show=True
                     /SerialCloner_Protect=True
                     /SerialCloner_Arrow=True 1974..2656
                     /label=insert from
                     PCR(pMito-mCherry-FRB_IRES_FKBP(III)-GBPen.xdna)
                     /SerialCloner_Color=&h84A4C0
                     /SerialCloner_Show=True
                     /SerialCloner_Protect=True
                     /SerialCloner_Arrow=True
                     /SerialCloner_Desc=note="Fragment extracted from
                     PCR(pMito-mCherry-FRB_IRES_FKBP(III)-GBPen.xdna) [683 nt] :
                     (HindIII[11] / BglII[698]) \
     misc_feature    2335..2655
                     /label=FKBP
                     /SerialCloner_Color=&hC01DBB
                     /SerialCloner_Show=True
                     /SerialCloner_Protect=False
                     /SerialCloner_Arrow=True
     misc_feature    181..183
                     /label=Frame1_mitoTrapStart?
                     /SerialCloner_Color=&h8800C6
                     /SerialCloner_Show=True
                     /SerialCloner_Protect=True
                     /SerialCloner_Arrow=True
     misc_feature    274..276
                     /label=Frame1_mitoTrapStart?_2
                     /SerialCloner_Color=&h8800C6
                     /SerialCloner_Show=True
                     /SerialCloner_Protect=True
                     /SerialCloner_Arrow=True
     misc_feature    310..312
                     /label=Frame1_mitoTrapStart?_3
                     /SerialCloner_Color=&h8800C6
                     /SerialCloner_Show=True
                     /SerialCloner_Protect=True
                     /SerialCloner_Arrow=True
     misc_feature    493..495
                     /label=Frame1_mitoTrapStart?_4
                     /SerialCloner_Color=&h8800C6
                     /SerialCloner_Show=True
                     /SerialCloner_Protect=True
                     /SerialCloner_Arrow=True
     misc_feature    1372..1392
                     /label=AK010 5' Cherry-C1 SeqFP
                     /SerialCloner_Color=&hFFFE0A
                     /SerialCloner_Show=True
                     /SerialCloner_Protect=True
                     /SerialCloner_Arrow=True
     misc_feature    complement(3143..3161)
                     /label=pEGFP_C2-RP SeqRP
                     /SerialCloner_Color=&hFFFE0A
                     /SerialCloner_Show=True
                     /SerialCloner_Protect=True
                     /SerialCloner_Arrow=True
     misc_feature    2656..2661
                     /label=BglIII
                     /SerialCloner_Color=&hFB0106
                     /SerialCloner_Show=True
                     /SerialCloner_Protect=True
                     /SerialCloner_Arrow=True
ORIGIN
        1 TAGTTATTAA TAGTAATCAA TTACGGGGTC ATTAGTTCAT AGCCCATATA TGGAGTTCCG
       61 CGTTACATAA CTTACGGTAA ATGGCCCGCC TGGCTGACCG CCCAACGACC CCCGCCCATT
      121 GACGTCAATA ATGACGTATG TTCCCATAGT AACGCCAATA GGGACTTTCC ATTGACGTCA
      181 ATGGGTGGAG TATTTACGGT AAACTGCCCA CTTGGCAGTA CATCAAGTGT ATCATATGCC
      241 AAGTACGCCC CCTATTGACG TCAATGACGG TAAATGGCCC GCCTGGCATT ATGCCCAGTA
      301 CATGACCTTA TGGGACTTTC CTACTTGGCA GTACATCTAC GTATTAGTCA TCGCTATTAC
      361 CATGGTGATG CGGTTTTGGC AGTACATCAA TGGGCGTGGA TAGCGGTTTG ACTCACGGGG
      421 ATTTCCAAGT CTCCACCCCA TTGACGTCAA TGGGAGTTTG TTTTGGCACC AAAATCAACG
      481 GGACTTTCCA AAATGTCGTA ACAACTCCGC CCCATTGACG CAAATGGGCG GTAGGCGTGT
      541 ACGGTGGGAG GTCTATATAA GCAGAGCTGG TTTAGTGAAC CGTCAGATCC GCTAGCGCTA
      601 ccggtggCCA CCATGAAGAG CTTCATTACA AGGAACAAGA CAGCCATTTT GGCAACCGTT
      661 GCTGCTACAG GTACTGCCAT CGGTGCCTAC TATTATTACA ACCAATTGCA ACAGGATCCg
      721 ggcggcGTGA GCAAGGGCGA GGAGGATAAC ATGGCCATCA TCAAGGAGTT CATGCGCTTC
      781 AAGGTGCACA TGGAGGGCTC CGTGAACGGC CACGAGTTCG AGATCGAGGG CGAGGGCGAG
      841 GGCCGCCCCT ACGAGGGCAC CCAGACCGCC AAGCTGAAGG TGACCAAGGG TGGCCCCCTG
      901 CCCTTCGCCT GGGACATCCT GTCCCCTCAG TTCATGTACG GCTCCAAGGC CTACGTGAAG
      961 CACCCCGCCG ACATCCCCGA CTACTTGAAG CTGTCCTTCC CCGAGGGCTT CAAGTGGGAG
     1021 CGCGTGATGA ACTTCGAGGA CGGCGGCGTG GTGACCGTGA CCCAGGACTC CTCCCTGCAG
     1081 GACGGCGAGT TCATCTACAA GGTGAAGCTG CGCGGCACCA ACTTCCCCTC CGACGGCCCC
     1141 GTAATGCAGA AGAAGACCAT GGGCTGGGAG GCCTCCTCCG AGCGGATGTA CCCCGAGGAC
     1201 GGCGCCCTGA AGGGCGAGAT CAAGCAGAGG CTGAAGCTGA AGGACGGCGG CCACTACGAC
     1261 GCTGAGGTCA AGACCACCTA CAAGGCCAAG AAGCCCGTGC AGCTGCCCGG CGCCTACAAC
     1321 GTCAACATCA AGTTGGACAT CACCTCCCAC AACGAGGACT ACACCATCGT GGAACAGTAC
     1381 GAACGCGCCG AGGGCCGCCA CTCCACCGGC GGCATGGACG AGCTGTACac agggggaATC
     1441 CTCTGGCATG AGATGTGGCA TGAAGGCCTG GAAGAGGCAT CTCGTTTGTA CTTTGGGGAA
     1501 AGGAACGTGA AAGGCATGTT TGAGGTGCTG GAGCCCTTGC ATGCTATGAT GGAACGGGGC
     1561 CCCCAGACTC TGAAGGAAAC ATCCTTTAAT CAGGCCTATG GTCGAGATTT AATGGAGGCC
     1621 CAAGAGTGGT GCAGGAAGTA CATGAAATCA GGGAATGTCA AGGACCTCAC CCAAGCCTGG
     1681 GACCTCTATT ATCATGTGTT CCGACGAATC TCAAAGtgaA AAGCGCagag aTCCCCGGGa
     1741 tCCGCCCCTC TCCCTCCCCC CCCCCTAACG TTACTGGCCG AAGCCGCTTG GAATAAGGCC
     1801 GGTGTGCGTT TGTCTATATG TTATTTTCCA CCATATTGCC GTCTTTTGGC AATGTGAGGG
     1861 CCCGGAAACC TGGCCCTGTC TTCTTGACGA GCATTCCTAG GGGTCTTTCC CCTCTCGCCA
     1921 AAGGAATGCA AGGTCTGTTG AATGTCGTGA AGGAAGCAGT TCCTCTGGAa gctTCTTGAA
     1981 GACAAACAAC GTCTGTAGCG ACCCTTTGCA GGCAGCGGAA CCCCCCACCT GGCGACAGGT
     2041 GCCTCTGCGG CCAAAAGCCA CGTGTATAAG ATACACCTGC AAAGGCGGCA CAACCCCAGT
     2101 GCCACGTTGT GAGTTGGATA GTTGTGGAAA GAGTCAAATG GCTCTCCTCA AGCGTATTCA
     2161 ACAAGGGGCT GAAGGATGCC CAGAAGGTAC CCCATTGTAT GGGATCTGAT CTGGGGCCTC
     2221 GGTGCACATG CTTTACATGT GTTTAGTCGA GGTTAAAAAA ACGTCTAGGC CCCCCGAACC
     2281 ACGGGGACGT GGTTTTCCTT TGAAAAACAC GATGATAATA TGGCCACAAC CATGggagtg
     2341 caggtggaaa ccatctcccc aggagacggg cgcaccttcc ccaagcgcgg ccagacctgc
     2401 gtggtgcact acaccgggat gcttgaagat ggaaagaaat ttgattcctc ccgggacaga
     2461 aacaagccct ttaagtttat gctaggcaag caggaggtga tccgaggctg ggaagaaggg
     2521 gttgcccaga tgagtgtggg tcagagagcc aaactgacta tatctccaga ttatgcctat
     2581 ggtgccactg ggcacccagg catcatccca ccacatgcca ctctcgtctt cGATGTGGAG
     2641 CTTCTAAAAC TGGAAagatc tggaggcgca CAGGTGCAGC TGGTGGAGTC TGGAGGAGCT
     2701 CTGGTGCAGC CTGGAGGAAG CCTGCGCCTG AGCTGTGCAG CTAGCGGATT TCCTGTGAAC
     2761 CGCTACAGCA TGCGCTGGTA CCGCCAGGCT CCTGGTAAAG AGCGCGAGTG GGTGGCTGGA
     2821 ATGAGCAGCG CTGGAGATCG CAGCAGCTAC GAGGACAGCG TGAAAGGACG CTTTACAATC
     2881 AGCCGCGATG ATGCTCGCAA CACAGTGTAC CTGCAGATGA ACTCTCTGAA ACCTGAGGAC
     2941 ACTGCTGTGT ACTACTGTAA CGTGAACGTG GGTTTCGAGT ACTGGGGACA GGGAACACAG
     3001 GTGACAGTGA GCTCTcacca tcaccatcac cattgaGGAG GCGCGGCGGC AGCagtactG
     3061 aattCTGCAG TCGACGGTAC CGCGGGCCCG GGATCCACCG GATCTAGATA ACTGATCATA
     3121 ATCAGCCATA CCACATTTGT AGAGGTTTTA CTTGCTTTAA AAAACCTCCC ACACCTCCCC
     3181 CTGAACCTGA AACATAAAAT GAATGCAATT GTTGTTGTTA ACTTGTTTAT TGCAGCTTAT
     3241 AATGGTTACA AATAAAGCAA TAGCATCACA AATTTCACAA ATAAAGCATT TTTTTCACTG
     3301 CATTCTAGTT GTGGTTTGTC CAAACTCATC AATGTATCTT AACGCGTAAA TTGTAAGCGT
     3361 TAATATTTTG TTAAAATTCG CGTTAAATTT TTGTTAAATC AGCTCATTTT TTAACCAATA
     3421 GGCCGAAATC GGCAAAATCC CTTATAAATC AAAAGAATAG ACCGAGATAG GGTTGAGTGT
     3481 TGTTCCAGTT TGGAACAAGA GTCCACTATT AAAGAACGTG GACTCCAACG TCAAAGGNNN
     3541 NNNNNNNNNN NNNNNNNNNN NNNNNNNNNN NNNNNNNNNN NNNNNNTNNN NNNNNNNNNN
     3601 NNNNNNNNNN NNNNNNNNNN NNNNNNNNNN NNNNNNNNNN NNNNNNNNNN NNNNNNNNNN
     3661 NNNNNNNNNN NNNNNNNNGN NNNNNNNNNN NNNNNNNNNN NNNNNNNNNN NNNNNNNNNN
     3721 NNNNNNNNNN NNNNNNNNNN NNNNNNNNNN NNNNNNNNNN NNNNNNNNNN NNNNNNNNNN
     3781 NNNNNNNNNN NNNNNNNNNN NNNCAGGTGG CACTTTTCGG GGAAATGTGC GCGGAACCCC
     3841 TATTTGTTTA TTTTTCTAAA TACATTCAAA TATGTATCCG CTCATGAGAC AATAACCCTG
     3901 ATAAATGCTT CAATAATATT GAAAAAGGAA GAGTCCTGAG GCGGAAAGAA CCAGCTGTGG
     3961 AATGTGTGTC AGTTAGGGTG TGGAAAGTCC CCAGGCTCCC CAGCAGGCAG AAGTATGCAA
     4021 AGCATGCATC TCAATTAGTC AGCAACCAGG TGTGGAAAGT CCCCAGGCTC CCCAGCAGGC
     4081 AGAAGTATGC AAAGCATGCA TCTCAATTAG TCAGCAACCA TAGTCCCGCC CCTAACTCCG
     4141 CCCATCCCGC CCCTAACTCC GCCCAGTTCC GCCCATTCTC CGCCCCATGG CTGACTAATT
     4201 TTTTTTATTT ATGCAGAGGC CGAGGCCGCC TCGGCCTCTG AGCTATTCCA GAAGTAGTGA
     4261 GGAGGCTTTT TTGGAGGCCT AGGCTTTTGC AAAGATCGAT CAAGAGACAG GATGAGGATC
     4321 GTTTCGCATG ATTGAACAAG ATGGATTGCA CGCAGGTTCT CCGGCCGCTT GGGTGGAGAG
     4381 GCTATTCGGC TATGACTGGG CACAACAGAC AATCGGCTGC TCTGATGCCG CCGTGTTCCG
     4441 GCTGTCAGCG CAGGGGCGCC CGGTTCTTTT TGTCAAGACC GACCTGTCCG GTGCCCTGAA
     4501 TGAACTGCAA GACGAGGCAG CGCGGCTATC GTGGCTGGCC ACGACGGGCG TTCCTTGCGC
     4561 AGCTGTGCTC GACGTTGTCA CTGAAGCGGG AAGGGACTGG CTGCTATTGG GCGAAGTGCC
     4621 GGGGCAGGAT CTCCTGTCAT CTCACCTTGC TCCTGCCGAG AAAGTATCCA TCATGGCTGA
     4681 TGCAATGCGG CGGCTGCATA CGCTTGATCC GGCTACCTGC CCATTCGACC ACCAAGCGAA
     4741 ACATCGCATC GAGCGAGCAC GTACTCGGAT GGAAGCCGGT CTTGTCGATC AGGATGATCT
     4801 GGACGAAGAG CATCAGGGGC TCGCGCCAGC CGAACTGTTC GCCAGGCTCA AGGCGAGCAT
     4861 GCCCGACGGC GAGGATCTCG TCGTGACCCA TGGCGATGCC TGCTTGCCGA ATATCATGGT
     4921 GGAAAATGGC CGCTTTTCTG GATTCATCGA CTGTGGCCGG CTGGGTGTGG CGGACCGCTA
     4981 TCAGGACATA GCGTTGGCTA CCCGTGATAT TGCTGAAGAG CTTGGCGGCG AATGGGCTGA
     5041 CCGCTTCCTC GTGCTTTACG GTATCGCCGC TCCCGATTCG CAGCGCATCG CCTTCTATCG
     5101 CCTTCTTGAC GAGTTCTTCT GAGCGGGACT CTGGGGTTCG AAATGACCGA CCAAGCGACG
     5161 CCCAACCTGC CATCACGAGA TTTCGATTCC ACCGCCGCCT TCTATGAAAG GTTGGGCTTC
     5221 GGAATCGTTT TCCGGGACGC CGGCTGGATG ATCCTCCAGC GCGGGGATCT CATGCTGGAG
     5281 TTCTTCGCCC ACCCTAGGGG GAGGCTAACT GAAACACGGA AGGAGACAAT ACCGGAAGGA
     5341 ACCCGCGCTA TGACGGCAAT AAAAAGACAG AATAAAACGC ACGGTGTTGG GTCGTTTGTT
     5401 CATAAACGCG GGGTTCGGTC CCAGGGCTGG CACTCTGTCG ATACCCCACC GAGACCCCAT
     5461 TGGGGCCAAT ACGCCCGCGT TTCTTCCTTT TCCCCACCCC ACCCCCCAAG TTCGGGTGAA
     5521 GGCCCAGGGC TCGCAGCCAA CGTCGGGGCG GCAGGCCCTG CCATAGCCTC AGGTTACTCA
     5581 TATATACTTT AGATTGATTT AAAACTTCAT TTTTAATTTA AAAGGATCTA GGTGAAGATC
     5641 CTTTTTGATA ATCTCATGAC CAAAATCCCT TAACGTGAGT TTTCGTTCCA CTGAGCGTCA
     5701 GACCCCGTAG AAAAGATCAA AGGATCTTCT TGAGATCCTT TTTTTCTGCG CGTAATCTGC
     5761 TGCTTGCAAA CAAAAAAACC ACCGCTACCA GCGGTGGTTT GTTTGCCGGA TCAAGAGCTA
     5821 CCAACTCTTT TTCCGAAGGT AACTGGCTTC AGCAGAGCGC AGATACCAAA TACTGTCCTT
     5881 CTAGTGTAGC CGTAGTTAGG CCACCACTTC AAGAACTCTG TAGCACCGCC TACATACCTC
     5941 GCTCTGCTAA TCCTGTTACC AGTGGCTGCT GCCAGTGGCG ATAAGTCGTG TCTTACCGGG
     6001 TTGGACTCAA GACGATAGTT ACCGGATAAG GCGCAGCGGT CGGGCTGAAC GGGGGGTTCG
     6061 TGCACACAGC CCAGCTTGGA GCGAACGACC TACACCGAAC TGAGATACCT ACAGCGTGAG
     6121 CTATGAGAAA GCGCCACGCT TCCCGAAGGG AGAAAGGCGG ACAGGTATCC GGTAAGCGGC
     6181 AGGGTCGGAA CAGGAGAGCG CACGAGGGAG CTTCCAGGGG GAAACGCCTG GTATCTTTAT
     6241 AGTCCTGTCG GGTTTCGCCA CCTCTGACTT GAGCGTCGAT TTTTGTGATG CTCGTCAGGG
     6301 GGGCGGAGCC TATGGAAAAA CGCCAGCAAC GCGGCCTTTT TACGGTTCCT GGCCTTTTGC
     6361 TGGCCTTTTG CTCACATGTT CTTTCCTGCG TTATCCCCTG ATTCTGTGGA TAACCGTATT
     6421 ACCGCCATGC AT
//
